>Addgene plasmid #202760 | P789_pY026_EnAsCpf1_CLYBL_T1_catRNA | depositor full sequence | sequence record 393531 | P789_pY026_EnAsCpf1_CLYBL_T1_catRNA sequence 9861 bps
GACGGATCGGGAGATCTCCCGATCCCCTATGGTGCACTCTCAGTACAATCTGCTCTGATGCCGCATAGTT
AAGCCAGTATCTGCTCCCTGCTTGTGTGTTGGAGGTCGCTGAGTAGTGCGCGAGCAAAATTTAAGCTACA
ACAAGGCAAGGCTTGACCGACTTAATTAAGAGGGCCTATTTCCCATGATTCCTTCATATTTGCATATACG
ATACAAGGCTGTTAGAGAGATAATTGGAATTAATTTGACTGTAAACACAAAGATATTAGTACAAAATACG
TGACGTAGAAAGTAATAATTTCTTGGGTAGTTTGCAGTTTTAAAATTATGTTTTAAAATGGACTATCATA
TGCTTACCGTAACTTGAAAGTATTTCGATTTCTTGGCTTTATATATCTTGTGGAAAGGACGAAACACCGG
CCAGTGGTCTAGTGGTAGAATAGTACCCTGCCACGGTACAGACCCGGGTTCGATTCCCGGCTGGAAATTA
ATTTCTACTCTTGTAGATACTTCCTTACTGTTAACTTCCATATAATTTCTACTCTTGTAGATTTTTTCAA
TTGCATGAAGAATCTGCTTAGGGTTAGGCGTTTTGCGCTGCTTCGCGATGTACGGGCCAGATATACGCGT
TGACATTGATTATTGACTAGTTATTAATAGTAATCAATTACGGGGTCATTAGTTCATAGCCCATATATGG
AGTTCCGCGTTACATAACTTACGGTAAATGGCCCGCCTGGCTGACCGCCCAACGACCCCCGCCCATTGAC
GTCAATAATGACGTATGTTCCCATAGTAACGCCAATAGGGACTTTCCATTGACGTCAATGGGTGGAGTAT
TTACGGTAAACTGCCCACTTGGCAGTACATCAAGTGTATCATATGCCAAGTACGCCCCCTATTGACGTCA
ATGACGGTAAATGGCCCGCCTGGCATTATGCCCAGTACATGACCTTATGGGACTTTCCTACTTGGCAGTA
CATCTACGTATTAGTCATCGCTATTACCATGGTGATGCGGTTTTGGCAGTACATCAATGGGCGTGGATAG
CGGTTTGACTCACGGGGATTTCCAAGTCTCCACCCCATTGACGTCAATGGGAGTTTGTTTTGGCACCAAA
ATCAACGGGACTTTCCAAAATGTCGTAACAACTCCGCCCCATTGACGCAAATGGGCGGTAGGCGTGTACG
GTGGGAGGTCTATATAAGCAGAGCTCTCTGGCTAACTAGAGAACCCACTGCTTACTGGCTTATCGAAATT
AATACGACTCACTATAGGGAGACCCAAGCTGGCTAGCGTTTAAACTTAAGCTTGGTACCGCCACCATGAC
ACAGTTCGAGGGCTTTACCAACCTGTATCAGGTGAGCAAGACACTGCGGTTTGAGCTGATCCCACAGGGC
AAGACCCTGAAGCACATCCAGGAGCAGGGCTTCATCGAGGAGGACAAGGCCCGCAATGATCACTACAAGG
AGCTGAAGCCCATCATCGATCGGATCTACAAGACCTATGCCGACCAGTGCCTGCAGCTGGTGCAGCTGGA
TTGGGAGAACCTGAGCGCCGCCATCGACTCCTATAGAAAGGAGAAAACCGAGGAGACAAGGAACGCCCTG
ATCGAGGAGCAGGCCACATATCGCAATGCCATCCACGACTACTTCATCGGCCGGACAGACAACCTGACCG
ATGCCATCAATAAGAGACACGCCGAGATCTACAAGGGCCTGTTCAAGGCCGAGCTGTTTAATGGCAAGGT
GCTGAAGCAGCTGGGCACCGTGACCACAACCGAGCACGAGAACGCCCTGCTGCGGAGCTTCGACAAGTTT
ACAACCTACTTCTCCGGCTTTTATAGGAACAGGAAGAACGTGTTCAGCGCCGAGGATATCAGCACAGCCA
TCCCACACCGCATCGTGCAGGACAACTTCCCCAAGTTTAAGGAGAATTGTCACATCTTCACACGCCTGAT
CACCGCCGTGCCCAGCCTGCGGGAGCACTTTGAGAACGTGAAGAAGGCCATCGGCATCTTCGTGAGCACC
TCCATCGAGGAGGTGTTTTCCTTCCCTTTTTATAACCAGCTGCTGACACAGACCCAGATCGACCTGTATA
ACCAGCTGCTGGGAGGAATCTCTCGGGAGGCAGGCACCGAGAAGATCAAGGGCCTGAACGAGGTGCTGAA
TCTGGCCATCCAGAAGAATGATGAGACAGCCCACATCATCGCCTCCCTGCCACACAGATTCATCCCCCTG
TTTAAGCAGATCCTGTCCGATAGGAACACCCTGTCTTTCATCCTGGAGGAGTTTAAGAGCGACGAGGAAG
TGATCCAGTCCTTCTGCAAGTACAAGACACTGCTGAGAAACGAGAACGTGCTGGAGACAGCCGAGGCCCT
GTTTAACGAGCTGAACAGCATCGACCTGACACACATCTTCATCAGCCACAAGAAGCTGGAGACAATCAGC
AGCGCCCTGTGCGACCACTGGGATACACTGAGGAATGCCCTGTATGAGCGGAGAATCTCCGAGCTGACAG
GCAAGATCACCAAGTCTGCCAAGGAGAAGGTGCAGCGCAGCCTGAAGCACGAGGATATCAACCTGCAGGA
GATCATCTCTGCCGCAGGCAAGGAGCTGAGCGAGGCCTTCAAGCAGAAAACCAGCGAGATCCTGTCCCAC
GCACACGCCGCCCTGGATCAGCCACTGCCTACAACCCTGAAGAAGCAGGAGGAGAAGGAGATCCTGAAGT
CTCAGCTGGACAGCCTGCTGGGCCTGTACCACCTGCTGGACTGGTTTGCCGTGGATGAGTCCAACGAGGT
GGACCCCGAGTTCTCTGCCCGGCTGACCGGCATCAAGCTGGAGATGGAGCCTTCTCTGAGCTTCTACAAC
AAGGCCAGAAATTATGCCACCAAGAAGCCCTACTCCGTGGAGAAGTTCAAGCTGAACTTTCAGATGCCTA
CACTGGCCAGGGGCTGGGACGTGAATAGGGAGAAGAACAATGGCGCCATCCTGTTTGTGAAGAACGGCCT
GTACTATCTGGGCATCATGCCAAAGCAGAAGGGCAGGTATAAGGCCCTGAGCTTCGAGCCCACAGAGAAA
ACCAGCGAGGGCTTTGATAAGATGTACTATGACTACTTCCCTGATGCCGCCAAGATGATCCCAAAGTGCA
GCACCCAGCTGAAGGCCGTGACAGCCCACTTTCAGACCCACACAACCCCCATCCTGCTGTCCAACAATTT
CATCGAGCCTCTGGAGATCACAAAGGAGATCTACGACCTGAACAATCCTGAGAAGGAGCCAAAGAAGTTT
CAGACAGCCTACGCCAAGAAAACCGGCGACCAGAAGGGCTACAGAGAGGCCCTGTGCAAGTGGATCGACT
TCACAAGGGATTTTCTGTCCAAGTATACCAAGACAACCTCTATCGATCTGTCTAGCCTGCGGCCATCCTC
TCAGTATAAGGACCTGGGCGAGTACTATGCCGAGCTGAATCCCCTGCTGTACCACATCAGCTTCCAGAGA
ATCGCCGAGAAGGAGATCATGGATGCCGTGGAGACAGGCAAGCTGTACCTGTTCCAGATCTATAACAAGG
ACTTTGCCAAGGGCCACCACGGCAAGCCTAATCTGCACACACTGTATTGGACCGGCCTGTTTTCTCCAGA
GAACCTGGCCAAGACAAGCATCAAGCTGAATGGCCAGGCCGAGCTGTTCTACCGCCCTAAGTCCAGGATG
AAGAGGATGGCACACCGGCTGGGAGAGAAGATGCTGAACAAGAAGCTGAAGGATCAGAAAACCCCAATCC
CCGACACCCTGTACCAGGAGCTGTACGACTATGTGAATCACAGACTGTCCCACGACCTGTCTGATGAGGC
CAGGGCCCTGCTGCCCAACGTGATCACCAAGGAGGTGTCTCACGAGATCATCAAGGATAGGCGCTTTACC
AGCGACAAGTTCTTTTTCCACGTGCCTATCACACTGAACTATCAGGCCGCCAATTCCCCATCTAAGTTCA
ACCAGAGGGTGAATGCCTACCTGAAGGAGCACCCCGAGACACCTATCATCGGCATCGATCGGGGCGAGAG
AAACCTGATCTATATCACAGTGATCGACTCCACCGGCAAGATCCTGGAGCAGCGGAGCCTGAACACCATC
CAGCAGTTTGATTACCAGAAGAAGCTGGACAACAGGGAGAAGGAGAGGGTGGCAGCAAGGCAGGCCTGGT
CTGTGGTGGGCACAATCAAGGATCTGAAGCAGGGCTATCTGAGCCAGGTCATCCACGAGATCGTGGACCT
GATGATCCACTACCAGGCCGTGGTGGTGCTGGAGAACCTGAATTTCGGCTTTAAGAGCAAGAGGACCGGC
ATCGCCGAGAAGGCCGTGTACCAGCAGTTCGAGAAGATGCTGATCGATAAGCTGAATTGCCTGGTGCTGA
AGGACTATCCAGCAGAGAAAGTGGGAGGCGTGCTGAACCCATACCAGCTGACAGACCAGTTCACCTCCTT
TGCCAAGATGGGCACCCAGTCTGGCTTCCTGTTTTACGTGCCTGCCCCATATACATCTAAGATCGATCCC
CTGACCGGCTTCGTGGACCCCTTCGTGTGGAAAACCATCAAGAATCACGAGAGCCGCAAGCACTTCCTGG
AGGGCTTCGACTTTCTGCACTACGACGTGAAAACCGGCGACTTCATCCTGCACTTTAAGATGAACAGAAA
TCTGTCCTTCCAGAGGGGCCTGCCCGGCTTTATGCCTGCATGGGATATCGTGTTCGAGAAGAACGAGACA
CAGTTTGACGCCAAGGGCACCCCTTTCATCGCCGGCAAGAGAATCGTGCCAGTGATCGAGAATCACAGAT
TCACCGGCAGATACCGGGACCTGTATCCTGCCAACGAGCTGATCGCCCTGCTGGAGGAGAAGGGCATCGT
GTTCAGGGATGGCTCCAACATCCTGCCAAAGCTGCTGGAGAATGACGATTCTCACGCCATCGACACCATG
GTGGCCCTGATCCGCAGCGTGCTGCAGATGCGGAACTCCAATGCCGCCACAGGCGAGGACTATATCAACA
GCCCCGTGCGCGATCTGAATGGCGTGTGCTTCGACTCCCGGTTTCAGAACCCAGAGTGGCCCATGGACGC
CGATGCCAATGGCGCCTACCACATCGCCCTGAAGGGCCAGCTGCTGCTGAATCACCTGAAGGAGAGCAAG
GATCTGAAGCTGCAGAACGGCATCTCCAATCAGGACTGGCTGGCCTACATCCAGGAGCTGCGCAACAAAA
GGCCGGCGGCCACGAAAAAGGCCGGCCAGGCAAAAAAGAAAAAGGGATCCTACCCATACGATGTTCCAGA
TTACGCTTATCCCTACGACGTGCCTGATTATGCATACCCATATGATGTCCCCGACTATGCCTAAGAATTC
TGCAGATATCCAGCACAGTGGCGGCCGCTCGAGTCTAGAGGGCCCGTTTAAACCCGCTGATCAGCCTCGA
CTGTGCCTTCTAGTTGCCAGCCATCTGTTGTTTGCCCCTCCCCCGTGCCTTCCTTGACCCTGGAAGGTGC
CACTCCCACTGTCCTTTCCTAATAAAATGAGGAAATTGCATCGCATTGTCTGAGTAGGTGTCATTCTATT
CTGGGGGGTGGGGTGGGGCAGGACAGCAAGGGGGAGGATTGGGAAGACAATAGCAGGCATGCTGGGGATG
CGGTGGGCTCTATGGCTTCTGAGGCGGAAAGAACCAGCTGGGGCTCTAGGGGGTATCCCC
[124 nt withheld, positions 5731-5854]
C
[91 nt withheld, positions 5856-5946]
A
[49 nt withheld, positions 5948-5996]
CCTTTGACGTTGGAGTCCACGTTCTTT
[37 nt withheld, positions 6024-6060]
ACCCTATCTCGGTCTATTCTTTTGATTTATAAGGGATTTTGCCGATTTCGGCCTATTGGTTAAAAAATGA
GCTGATTTAACAAAAATTTAACGCGAATTAATTCTGTGGAATGTGTGTCAGTTAGGGTGTGGAAAGTCCC
CAGGCTCCCCAGCAGGCAGAAGTATGCAAAGCATGCATCTCAATTAGTCAGCAACCAGGTGTGGAAAGTC
CCCAGGCTCCCCAGCAGGCAGAAGTATGCAAAGCATGCATCTCAATTAGTCAGCAACCATAGTCCCGCCC
CTAACTCCGCCCATCCCGCCCCTAACTCCGCCCAGTTCCGCCCATTCTCCGCCCCATGGCTGACTAATTT
TTTTTATTTATGCAGAGGCCGAGGCCGCCTCTGCCTCTGAGCTATTCCAGAAGTAGTGAGGAGGCTTTTT
TGGAGGCCTAGGCTTTTGCAAAAAGCTCCCGGGAGCTTGTATATCCATTTTCGGATCTGATCAAGAGACA
GGATGAGGATCGTTTCGCATGATTGAACAAGATGGATTGCACGCAGGTTCTCCGGCCGCTTGGGTGGAGA
GGCTATTCGGCTATGACTGGGCACAACAGACAATCGGCTGCTCTGATGCCGCCGTGTTCCGGCTGTCAGC
GCAGGGGCGCCCGGTTCTTTTTGTCAAGACCGACCTGTCCGGTGCCCTGAATGAACTGCAGGACGAGGCA
GCGCGGCTATCGTGGCTGGCCACGACGGGCGTTCCTTGCGCAGCTGTGCTCGACGTTGTCACTGAAGCGG
GAAGGGACTGGCTGCTATTGGGCGAAGTGCCGGGGCAGGATCTCCTGTCATCTCACCTTGCTCCTGCCGA
GAAAGTATCCATCATGGCTGATGCAATGCGGCGGCTGCATACGCTTGATCCGGCTACCTGCCCATTCGAC
CACCAAGCGAAACATCGCATCGAGCGAGCACGTACTCGGATGGAAGCCGGTCTTGTCGATCAGGATGATC
TGGACGAAGAGCATCAGGGGCTCGCGCCAGCCGAACTGTTCGCCAGGCTCAAGGCGCGCATGCCCGACGG
CGAGGATCTCGTCGTGACCCATGGCGATGCCTGCTTGCCGAATATCATGGTGGAAAATGGCCGCTTTTCT
GGATTCATCGACTGTGGCCGGCTGGGTGTGGCGGACCGCTATCAGGACATAGCGTTGGCTACCCGTGATA
TTGCTGAAGAGCTTGGCGGCGAATGGGCTGACCGCTTCCTCGTGCTTTACGGTATCGCCGCTCCCGATTC
GCAGCGCATCGCCTTCTATCGCCTTCTTGACGAGTTCTTCTGAGCGGGACTCTGGGGTTCGAAATGACCG
ACCAAGCGACGCCCAACCTGCCATCACGAGATTTCGATTCCACCGCCGCCTTCTATGAAAGGTTGGGCTT
CGGAATCGTTTTCCGGGACGCCGGCTGGATGATCCTCCAGCGCGGGGATCTCATGCTGGAGTTCTTCGCC
CACCCCAACTTGTTTATTGCAGCTTATAATGGTTACAAATAAAGCAATAGCATCACAAATTTCACAAATA
AAGCATTTTTTTCACTGCATTCTAGTTGTGGTTTGTCCAAACTCATCAATGTATCTTATCATGTCTGTAT
ACCGTCGACCTCTAGCTAGAGCTTGGCGTAATCATGGTCATAGCTGTTTCCTGTGTGAAATTGTTATCCG
CTCACAATTCCACACAACATACGAGCCGGAAGCATAAAGTGTAAAGCCTGGGGTGCCTAATGAGTGAGCT
AACTCACATTAATTGCGTTGCGCTCACTGCCCGCTTTCCAGTCGGGAAACCTGTCGTGCCAGCTGCATTA
ATGAATCGGCCAACGCGCGGGGAGAGGCGGTTTGCGTATTGGGCGCTCTTCCGCTTCCTCGCTCACTGAC
TCGCTGCGCTCGGTCGTTCGGCTGCGGCGAGCGGTATCAGCTCACTCAAAGGCGGTAATACGGTTATCCA
CAGAATCAGGGGATAACGCAGGAAAGAACATGTGAGCAAAAGGCCAGCAAAAGGCCAGGAACCGTAAAAA
GGCCGCGTTGCTGGCGTTTTTCCATAGGCTCCGCCCCCCTGACGAGCATCACAAAAATCGACGCTCAAGT
CAGAGGTGGCGAAACCCGACAGGACTATAAAGATACCAGGCGTTTCCCCCTGGAAGCTCCCTCGTGCGCT
CTCCTGTTCCGACCCTGCCGCTTACCGGATACCTGTCCGCCTTTCTCCCTTCGGGAAGCGTGGCGCTTTC
TCATAGCTCACGCTGTAGGTATCTCAGTTCGGTGTAGGTCGTTCGCTCCAAGCTGGGCTGTGTGCACGAA
CCCCCCGTTCAGCCCGACCGCTGCGCCTTATCCGGTAACTATCGTCTTGAGTCCAACCCGGTAAGACACG
ACTTATCGCCACTGGCAGCAGCCACTGGTAACAGGATTAGCAGAGCGAGGTATGTAGGCGGTGCTACAGA
GTTCTTGAAGTGGTGGCCTAACTACGGCTACACTAGAAGAACAGTATTTGGTATCTGCGCTCTGCTGAAG
CCAGTTACCTTCGGAAAAAGAGTTGGTAGCTCTTGATCCGGCAAACAAACCACCGCTGGTAGCGGTTTTT
TTGTTTGCAAGCAGCAGATTACGCGCAGAAAAAAAGGATCTCAAGAAGATCCTTTGATCTTTTCTACGGG
GTCTGACGCTCAGTGGAACGAAAACTCACGTTAAGGGATTTTGGTCATGAGATTATCAAAAAGGATCTTC
ACCTAGATCCTTTTAAATTAAAAATGAAGTTTTAAATCAATCTAAAGTATATATGAGTAAACTTGGTCTG
ACAGTTACCAATGCTTAATCAGTGAGGCACCTATCTCAGCGATCTGTCTATTTCGTTCATCCATAGTTGC
CTGACTCCCCGTCGTGTAGATAACTACGATACGGGAGGGCTTACCATCTGGCCCCAGTGCTGCAATGATA
CCGCGAGACCCACGCTCACCGGCTCCAGATTTATCAGCAATAAACCAGCCAGCCGGAAGGGCCGAGCGCA
GAAGTGGTCCTGCAACTTTATCCGCCTCCATCCAGTCTATTAATTGTTGCCGGGAAGCTAGAGTAAGTAG
TTCGCCAGTTAATAGTTTGCGCAACGTTGTTGCCATTGCTACAGGCATCGTGGTGTCACGCTCGTCGTTT
GGTATGGCTTCATTCAGCTCCGGTTCCCAACGATCAAGGCGAGTTACATGATCCCCCATGTTGTGCAAAA
AAGCGGTTAGCTCCTTCGGTCCTCCGATCGTTGTCAGAAGTAAGTTGGCCGCAGTGTTATCACTCATGGT
TATGGCAGCACTGCATAATTCTCTTACTGTCATGCCATCCGTAAGATGCTTTTCTGTGACTGGTGAGTAC
TCAACCAAGTCATTCTGAGAATAGTGTATGCGGCGACCGAGTTGCTCTTGCCCGGCGTCAATACGGGATA
ATACCGCGCCACATAGCAGAACTTTAAAAGTGCTCATCATTGGAAAACGTTCTTCGGGGCGAAAACTCTC
AAGGATCTTACCGCTGTTGAGATCCAGTTCGATGTAACCCACTCGTGCACCCAACTGATCTTCAGCATCT
TTTACTTTCACCAGCGTTTCTGGGTGAGCAAAAACAGGAAGGCAAAATGCCGCAAAAAAGGGAATAAGGG
CGACACGGAAATGTTGAATACTCATACTCTTCCTTTTTCAATATTATTGAAGCATTTATCAGGGTTATTG
TCTCATGAGCGGATACATATTTGAATGTATTTAGAAAAATAAACAAATAGGGGTTCCGCGCACATTTCCC
CGAAAAGTGCCACCTGACGTC
Features (pLannotate 1.2.2; 24 found; start..end, strand, type, name):
     28..80      -  misc_feature   bom (fragment): basis of mobility region from pBR322
    170..410     +  promoter       U6 promoter: RNA polymerase III promoter for human U6 snRNA
    420..483     +  ncRNA          tRNA: Accession: RF00005 - tRNA
    632..1011    +  enhancer       CMV enhancer: human cytomegalovirus immediate early enhancer
   1012..1215    +  promoter       CMV promoter: human cytomegalovirus (CMV) immediate early promoter
   1211..1244    +  LTR            5' LTR (truncated) (fragment): truncated 5' long terminal repeat (LTR) from HIV-1
   1260..1278    +  promoter       T7 promoter: promoter for bacteriophage T7 RNA polymerase
   1326..5246    +  CDS            AsCpf1: CRISPR-associated protein from Acidaminococcus sp. BV3L6 (Zetsche et al., 2015)
   5247..5294    +  CDS            nucleoplasmin NLS: bipartite nuclear localization signal from nucleoplasmin
   5301..5381    +  CDS            3xHA: three tandem HA epitope tags
   5461..5685    +  polyA_signal   bGH poly(A) signal: bovine growth hormone polyadenylation signal
   5689..5710    +  promoter       SV40 promoter (fragment): SV40 enhancer and early promoter
   5731..6159    +  rep_origin     f1 ori (sequence partly withheld): f1 bacteriophage origin of replication; arrow indicates direction of (+) strand synthesis
   6173..6502    +  promoter       SV40 promoter: SV40 enhancer and early promoter
   6569..7360    +  CDS            neo: KKA2_KLEPN - Also known as kan, nptII. Experimental evidence at protein level: Swiss-Prot protein existence level 1. Resistance to kanamycin, neomycin, paromomycin, ribostamycin, butirosin and gentamicin B. From Klebsiella pneumoniae.
   7384..7542    +  CDS            ble (fragment): BLE_KLEPN - Experimental evidence at protein level: Swiss-Prot protein existence level 1. Binding protein with a strong affinity to the bleomycin family of antibiotics. Binds to CL990; an antimitotic-antibiotic compound. From Klebsiella pneumoniae.
   7537..7658    +  polyA_signal   SV40 poly(A) signal: SV40 polyadenylation signal
   7731..7747    -  protein_bind   lac operator: The lac repressor binds to the lac operator to inhibit transcription in E. coli. This inhibition can be relieved by adding lactose or isopropyl-β-D-thiogalactopyranoside (IPTG). lac repressor encoded by lacI
   7755..7785    -  promoter       lac promoter: promoter for the E. coli lac operon
   7800..7821    -  protein_bind   CAP binding site: CAP binding activates transcription in the presence of cAMP. E. coli catabolite activator protein
   7834..7926    -  CDS            lacI (fragment): lac repressor; lacI; The lac repressor binds to the lac operator to inhibit transcription in E. coli. This inhibition can be relieved by adding lactose or isopropyl-β-D-thiogalactopyranoside (IPTG).
   8109..8694    -  rep_origin     ori: high-copy-number ColE1/pMB1/pBR322/pUC origin of replication
   8865..9725    -  CDS            AmpR: β-lactamase; bla; confers resistance to ampicillin, carbenicillin, and related antibiotics
   9726..9830    -  promoter       AmpR promoter: bla
