>Addgene plasmid #202760 | P789_pY026_EnAsCpf1_CLYBL_T1_catRNA | addgene full sequence | sequence record 416762 | Addgene NGS Result
GACGGATCGGGAGATCTCCCGATCCCCTATGGTGCACTCTCAGTACAATCTGCTCTGATGCCGCATAGTT
AAGCCAGTATCTGCTCCCTGCTTGTGTGTTGGAGGTCGCTGAGTAGTGCGCGAGCAAAATTTAAGCTACA
ACAAGGCAAGGCTTGACCGACTTAATTAAGAGGGCCTATTTCCCATGATTCCTTCATATTTGCATATACG
ATACAAGGCTGTTAGAGAGATAATTGGAATTAATTTGACTGTAAACACAAAGATATTAGTACAAAATACG
TGACGTAGAAAGTAATAATTTCTTGGGTAGTTTGCAGTTTTAAAATTATGTTTTAAAATGGACTATCATA
TGCTTACCGTAACTTGAAAGTATTTCGATTTCTTGGCTTTATATATCTTGTGGAAAGGACGAAACACCGG
CCAGTGGTCTAGTGGTAGAATAGTACCCTGCCACGGTACAGACCCGGGTTCGATTCCCGGCTGGAAATTA
ATTTCTACTCTTGTAGATACTTCCTTACTGTTAACTTCCATATAATTTCTACTCTTGTAGATTTTTTCAA
TTGCATGAAGAATCTGCTTAGGGTTAGGCGTTTTGCGCTGCTTCGCGATGTACGGGCCAGATATACGCGT
TGACATTGATTATTGACTAGTTATTAATAGTAATCAATTACGGGGTCATTAGTTCATAGCCCATATATGG
AGTTCCGCGTTACATAACTTACGGTAAATGGCCCGCCTGGCTGACCGCCCAACGACCCCCGCCCATTGAC
GTCAATAATGACGTATGTTCCCATAGTAACGCCAATAGGGACTTTCCATTGACGTCAATGGGTGGAGTAT
TTACGGTAAACTGCCCACTTGGCAGTACATCAAGTGTATCATATGCCAAGTACGCCCCCTATTGACGTCA
ATGACGGTAAATGGCCCGCCTGGCATTATGCCCAGTACATGACCTTATGGGACTTTCCTACTTGGCAGTA
CATCTACGTATTAGTCATCGCTATTACCATGGTGATGCGGTTTTGGCAGTACATCAATGGGCGTGGATAG
CGGTTTGACTCACGGGGATTTCCAAGTCTCCACCCCATTGACGTCAATGGGAGTTTGTTTTGGCACCAAA
ATCAACGGGACTTTCCAAAATGTCGTAACAACTCCGCCCCATTGACGCAAATGGGCGGTAGGCGTGTACG
GTGGGAGGTCTATATAAGCAGAGCTCTCTGGCTAACTAGAGAACCCACTGCTTACTGGCTTATCGAAATT
AATACGACTCACTATAGGGAGACCCAAGCTGGCTAGCGTTTAAACTTAAGCTTGGTACCGCCACCATGAC
ACAGTTCGAGGGCTTTACCAACCTGTATCAGGTGAGCAAGACACTGCGGTTTGAGCTGATCCCACAGGGC
AAGACCCTGAAGCACATCCAGGAGCAGGGCTTCATCGAGGAGGACAAGGCCCGCAATGATCACTACAAGG
AGCTGAAGCCCATCATCGATCGGATCTACAAGACCTATGCCGACCAGTGCCTGCAGCTGGTGCAGCTGGA
TTGGGAGAACCTGAGCGCCGCCATCGACTCCTATAGAAAGGAGAAAACCGAGGAGACAAGGAACGCCCTG
ATCGAGGAGCAGGCCACATATCGCAATGCCATCCACGACTACTTCATCGGCCGGACAGACAACCTGACCG
ATGCCATCAATAAGAGACACGCCGAGATCTACAAGGGCCTGTTCAAGGCCGAGCTGTTTAATGGCAAGGT
GCTGAAGCAGCTGGGCACCGTGACCACAACCGAGCACGAGAACGCCCTGCTGCGGAGCTTCGACAAGTTT
ACAACCTACTTCTCCGGCTTTTATAGGAACAGGAAGAACGTGTTCAGCGCCGAGGATATCAGCACAGCCA
TCCCACACCGCATCGTGCAGGACAACTTCCCCAAGTTTAAGGAGAATTGTCACATCTTCACACGCCTGAT
CACCGCCGTGCCCAGCCTGCGGGAGCACTTTGAGAACGTGAAGAAGGCCATCGGCATCTTCGTGAGCACC
TCCATCGAGGAGGTGTTTTCCTTCCCTTTTTATAACCAGCTGCTGACACAGACCCAGATCGACCTGTATA
ACCAGCTGCTGGGAGGAATCTCTCGGGAGGCAGGCACCGAGAAGATCAAGGGCCTGAACGAGGTGCTGGC
CCTGGCCATCCAGAAGAATGATGAGACAGCCCACATCATCGCCTCCCTGCCACACAGATTCATCCCCCTG
TTTAAGCAGATCCTGTCCGATAGGAACACCCTGTCTTTCATCCTGGAGGAGTTTAAGAGCGACGAGGAAG
TGATCCAGTCCTTCTGCAAGTACAAGACACTGCTGAGAAACGAGAACGTGCTGGAGACAGCCGAGGCCCT
GTTTAACGAGCTGAACAGCATCGACCTGACACACATCTTCATCAGCCACAAGAAGCTGGAGACAATCAGC
AGCGCCCTGTGCGACCACTGGGATACACTGAGGAATGCCCTGTATGAGCGGAGAATCTCCGAGCTGACAG
GCAAGATCACCAAGTCTGCCAAGGAGAAGGTGCAGCGCAGCCTGAAGCACGAGGATATCAACCTGCAGGA
GATCATCTCTGCCGCAGGCAAGGAGCTGAGCGAGGCCTTCAAGCAGAAAACCAGCGAGATCCTGTCCCAC
GCACACGCCGCCCTGGATCAGCCACTGCCTACAACCCTGAAGAAGCAGGAGGAGAAGGAGATCCTGAAGT
CTCAGCTGGACAGCCTGCTGGGCCTGTACCACCTGCTGGACTGGTTTGCCGTGGATGAGTCCAACGAGGT
GGACCCCGAGTTCTCTGCCCGGCTGACCGGCATCAAGCTGGAGATGGAGCCTTCTCTGAGCTTCTACAAC
AAGGCCAGAAATTATGCCACCAAGAAGCCCTACTCCGTGGAGAAGTTCAAGCTGAACTTTCAGATGCCTA
CACTGGCCAGGGGCTGGGACGTGAATAGGGAGAAGAACAATGGCGCCATCCTGTTTGTGAAGAACGGCCT
GTACTATCTGGGCATCATGCCAAAGCAGAAGGGCAGGTATAAGGCCCTGAGCTTCGAGCCCACAGAGAAA
ACCAGCGAGGGCTTTGATAAGATGTACTATGACTACTTCCCTGATGCCGCCAAGATGATCCCAAAGTGCA
GCACCCAGCTGAAGGCCGTGACAGCCCACTTTCAGACCCACACAACCCCCATCCTGCTGTCCAACAATTT
CATCGAGCCTCTGGAGATCACAAAGGAGATCTACGACCTGAACAATCCTGAGAAGGAGCCAAAGAAGTTT
CAGACAGCCTACGCCAAGAAAACCGGCGACCAGAAGGGCTACAGAGAGGCCCTGTGCAAGTGGATCGACT
TCACAAGGGATTTTCTGTCCAAGTATACCAAGACAACCTCTATCGATCTGTCTAGCCTGCGGCCATCCTC
TCAGTATAAGGACCTGGGCGAGTACTATGCCGAGCTGAATCCCCTGCTGTACCACATCAGCTTCCAGAGA
ATCGCCGAGAAGGAGATCATGGATGCCGTGGAGACAGGCAAGCTGTACCTGTTCCAGATCTATAACAAGG
ACTTTGCCAAGGGCCACCACGGCAAGCCTAATCTGCACACACTGTATTGGACCGGCCTGTTTTCTCCAGA
GAACCTGGCCAAGACAAGCATCAAGCTGAATGGCCAGGCCGAGCTGTTCTACCGCCCTAAGTCCAGGATG
AAGAGGATGGCACACCGGCTGGGAGAGAAGATGCTGAACAAGAAGCTGAAGGATCAGAAAACCCCAATCC
CCGACACCCTGTACCAGGAGCTGTACGACTATGTGAATCACAGACTGTCCCACGACCTGTCTGATGAGGC
CAGGGCCCTGCTGCCCAACGTGATCACCAAGGAGGTGTCTCACGAGATCATCAAGGATAGGCGCTTTACC
AGCGACAAGTTCTTTTTCCACGTGCCTATCACACTGAACTATCAGGCCGCCAATTCCCCATCTAAGTTCA
ACCAGAGGGTGAATGCCTACCTGAAGGAGCACCCCGAGACACCTATCATCGGCATCGATCGGGGCGAGAG
AAACCTGATCTATATCACAGTGATCGACTCCACCGGCAAGATCCTGGAGCAGCGGAGCCTGAACACCATC
CAGCAGTTTGATTACCAGAAGAAGCTGGACAACAGGGAGAAGGAGAGGGTGGCAGCAAGGCAGGCCTGGT
CTGTGGTGGGCACAATCAAGGATCTGAAGCAGGGCTATCTGAGCCAGGTCATCCACGAGATCGTGGACCT
GATGATCCACTACCAGGCCGTGGTGGTGCTGGAGAACCTGAATTTCGGCTTTAAGAGCAAGAGGACCGGC
ATCGCCGAGAAGGCCGTGTACCAGCAGTTCGAGAAGATGCTGATCGATAAGCTGAATTGCCTGGTGCTGA
AGGACTATCCAGCAGAGAAAGTGGGAGGCGTGCTGAACCCATACCAGCTGACAGACCAGTTCACCTCCTT
TGCCAAGATGGGCACCCAGTCTGGCTTCCTGTTTTACGTGCCTGCCCCATATACATCTAAGATCGATCCC
CTGACCGGCTTCGTGGACCCCTTCGTGTGGAAAACCATCAAGAATCACGAGAGCCGCAAGCACTTCCTGG
AGGGCTTCGACTTTCTGCACTACGACGTGAAAACCGGCGACTTCATCCTGCACTTTAAGATGAACAGAAA
TCTGTCCTTCCAGAGGGGCCTGCCCGGCTTTATGCCTGCATGGGATATCGTGTTCGAGAAGAACGAGACA
CAGTTTGACGCCAAGGGCACCCCTTTCATCGCCGGCAAGAGAATCGTGCCAGTGATCGAGAATCACAGAT
TCACCGGCAGATACCGGGACCTGTATCCTGCCAACGAGCTGATCGCCCTGCTGGAGGAGAAGGGCATCGT
GTTCAGGGATGGCTCCAACATCCTGCCAAAGCTGCTGGAGAATGACGATTCTCACGCCATCGACACCATG
GTGGCCCTGATCCGCAGCGTGCTGCAGATGCGGAACTCCAATGCCGCCACAGGCGAGGACTATATCAACA
GCCCCGTGCGCGATCTGAATGGCGTGTGCTTCGACTCCCGGTTTCAGAACCCAGAGTGGCCCATGGACGC
CGATGCCAATGGCGCCTACCACATCGCCCTGAAGGGCCAGCTGCTGCTGAATCACCTGAAGGAGAGCAAG
GATCTGAAGCTGCAGAACGGCATCTCCAATCAGGACTGGCTGGCCTACATCCAGGAGCTGCGCAACAAAA
GGCCGGCGGCCACGAAAAAGGCCGGCCAGGCAAAAAAGAAAAAGGGATCCTACCCATACGATGTTCCAGA
TTACGCTTATCCCTACGACGTGCCTGATTATGCATACCCATATGATGTCCCCGACTATGCCTAAGAATTC
TGCAGATATCCAGCACAGTGGCGGCCGCTCGAGTCTAGAGGGCCCGTTTAAACCCGCTGATCAGCCTCGA
CTGTGCCTTCTAGTTGCCAGCCATCTGTTGTTTGCCCCTCCCCCGTGCCTTCCTTGACCCTGGAAGGTGC
CACTCCCACTGTCCTTTCCTAATAAAATGAGGAAATTGCATCGCATTGTCTGAGTAGGTGTCATTCTATT
CTGGGGGGTGGGGTGGGGCAGGACAGCAAGGGGGAGGATTGGGAAGACAATAGCAGGCATGCTGGGGATG
CGGTGGGCTCTATGGCTTCTGAGGCGGAAAGAACCAGCTGGGGCTCTAGGGGGTATCCCC
[124 nt withheld, positions 5731-5854]
C
[91 nt withheld, positions 5856-5946]
A
[49 nt withheld, positions 5948-5996]
CCTTTGACGTTGGAGTCCACGTTCTTT
[37 nt withheld, positions 6024-6060]
ACCCTATCTCGGTCTATTCTTTTGATTTATAAGGGATTTTGCCGATTTCGGCCTATTGGTTAAAAAATGA
GCTGATTTAACAAAAATTTAACGCGAATTAATTCTGTGGAATGTGTGTCAGTTAGGGTGTGGAAAGTCCC
CAGGCTCCCCAGCAGGCAGAAGTATGCAAAGCATGCATCTCAATTAGTCAGCAACCAGGTGTGGAAAGTC
CCCAGGCTCCCCAGCAGGCAGAAGTATGCAAAGCATGCATCTCAATTAGTCAGCAACCATAGTCCCGCCC
CTAACTCCGCCCATCCCGCCCCTAACTCCGCCCAGTTCCGCCCATTCTCCGCCCCATGGCTGACTAATTT
TTTTTATTTATGCAGAGGCCGAGGCCGCCTCTGCCTCTGAGCTATTCCAGAAGTAGTGAGGAGGCTTTTT
TGGAGGCCTAGGCTTTTGCAAAAAGCTCCCGGGAGCTTGTATATCCATTTTCGGATCTGATCAAGAGACA
GGATGAGGATCGTTTCGCATGATTGAACAAGATGGATTGCACGCAGGTTCTCCGGCCGCTTGGGTGGAGA
GGCTATTCGGCTATGACTGGGCACAACAGACAATCGGCTGCTCTGATGCCGCCGTGTTCCGGCTGTCAGC
GCAGGGGCGCCCGGTTCTTTTTGTCAAGACCGACCTGTCCGGTGCCCTGAATGAACTGCAGGACGAGGCA
GCGCGGCTATCGTGGCTGGCCACGACGGGCGTTCCTTGCGCAGCTGTGCTCGACGTTGTCACTGAAGCGG
GAAGGGACTGGCTGCTATTGGGCGAAGTGCCGGGGCAGGATCTCCTGTCATCTCACCTTGCTCCTGCCGA
GAAAGTATCCATCATGGCTGATGCAATGCGGCGGCTGCATACGCTTGATCCGGCTACCTGCCCATTCGAC
CACCAAGCGAAACATCGCATCGAGCGAGCACGTACTCGGATGGAAGCCGGTCTTGTCGATCAGGATGATC
TGGACGAAGAGCATCAGGGGCTCGCGCCAGCCGAACTGTTCGCCAGGCTCAAGGCGCGCATGCCCGACGG
CGAGGATCTCGTCGTGACCCATGGCGATGCCTGCTTGCCGAATATCATGGTGGAAAATGGCCGCTTTTCT
GGATTCATCGACTGTGGCCGGCTGGGTGTGGCGGACCGCTATCAGGACATAGCGTTGGCTACCCGTGATA
TTGCTGAAGAGCTTGGCGGCGAATGGGCTGACCGCTTCCTCGTGCTTTACGGTATCGCCGCTCCCGATTC
GCAGCGCATCGCCTTCTATCGCCTTCTTGACGAGTTCTTCTGAGCGGGACTCTGGGGTTCGAAATGACCG
ACCAAGCGACGCCCAACCTGCCATCACGAGATTTCGATTCCACCGCCGCCTTCTATGAAAGGTTGGGCTT
CGGAATCGTTTTCCGGGACGCCGGCTGGATGATCCTCCAGCGCGGGGATCTCATGCTGGAGTTCTTCGCC
CACCCCAACTTGTTTATTGCAGCTTATAATGGTTACAAATAAAGCAATAGCATCACAAATTTCACAAATA
AAGCATTTTTTTCACTGCATTCTAGTTGTGGTTTGTCCAAACTCATCAATGTATCTTATCATGTCTGTAT
ACCGTCGACCTCTAGCTAGAGCTTGGCGTAATCATGGTCATAGCTGTTTCCTGTGTGAAATTGTTATCCG
CTCACAATTCCACACAACATACGAGCCGGAAGCATAAAGTGTAAAGCCTGGGGTGCCTAATGAGTGAGCT
AACTCACATTAATTGCGTTGCGCTCACTGCCCGCTTTCCAGTCGGGAAACCTGTCGTGCCAGCTGCATTA
ATGAATCGGCCAACGCGCGGGGAGAGGCGGTTTGCGTATTGGGCGCTCTTCCGCTTCCTCGCTCACTGAC
TCGCTGCGCTCGGTCGTTCGGCTGCGGCGAGCGGTATCAGCTCACTCAAAGGCGGTAATACGGTTATCCA
CAGAATCAGGGGATAACGCAGGAAAGAACATGTGAGCAAAAGGCCAGCAAAAGGCCAGGAACCGTAAAAA
GGCCGCGTTGCTGGCGTTTTTCCATAGGCTCCGCCCCCCTGACGAGCATCACAAAAATCGACGCTCAAGT
CAGAGGTGGCGAAACCCGACAGGACTATAAAGATACCAGGCGTTTCCCCCTGGAAGCTCCCTCGTGCGCT
CTCCTGTTCCGACCCTGCCGCTTACCGGATACCTGTCCGCCTTTCTCCCTTCGGGAAGCGTGGCGCTTTC
TCATAGCTCACGCTGTAGGTATCTCAGTTCGGTGTAGGTCGTTCGCTCCAAGCTGGGCTGTGTGCACGAA
CCCCCCGTTCAGCCCGACCGCTGCGCCTTATCCGGTAACTATCGTCTTGAGTCCAACCCGGTAAGACACG
ACTTATCGCCACTGGCAGCAGCCACTGGTAACAGGATTAGCAGAGCGAGGTATGTAGGCGGTGCTACAGA
GTTCTTGAAGTGGTGGCCTAACTACGGCTACACTAGAAGAACAGTATTTGGTATCTGCGCTCTGCTGAAG
CCAGTTACCTTCGGAAAAAGAGTTGGTAGCTCTTGATCCGGCAAACAAACCACCGCTGGTAGCGGTGGTT
TTTTTGTTTGCAAGCAGCAGATTACGCGCAGAAAAAAAGGATCTCAAGAAGATCCTTTGATCTTTTCTAC
GGGGTCTGACGCTCAGTGGAACGAAAACTCACGTTAAGGGATTTTGGTCATGAGATTATCAAAAAGGATC
TTCACCTAGATCCTTTTAAATTAAAAATGAAGTTTTAAATCAATCTAAAGTATATATGAGTAAACTTGGT
CTGACAGTTACCAATGCTTAATCAGTGAGGCACCTATCTCAGCGATCTGTCTATTTCGTTCATCCATAGT
TGCCTGACTCCCCGTCGTGTAGATAACTACGATACGGGAGGGCTTACCATCTGGCCCCAGTGCTGCAATG
ATACCGCGAGACCCACGCTCACCGGCTCCAGATTTATCAGCAATAAACCAGCCAGCCGGAAGGGCCGAGC
GCAGAAGTGGTCCTGCAACTTTATCCGCCTCCATCCAGTCTATTAATTGTTGCCGGGAAGCTAGAGTAAG
TAGTTCGCCAGTTAATAGTTTGCGCAACGTTGTTGCCATTGCTACAGGCATCGTGGTGTCACGCTCGTCG
TTTGGTATGGCTTCATTCAGCTCCGGTTCCCAACGATCAAGGCGAGTTACATGATCCCCCATGTTGTGCA
AAAAAGCGGTTAGCTCCTTCGGTCCTCCGATCGTTGTCAGAAGTAAGTTGGCCGCAGTGTTATCACTCAT
GGTTATGGCAGCACTGCATAATTCTCTTACTGTCATGCCATCCGTAAGATGCTTTTCTGTGACTGGTGAG
TACTCAACCAAGTCATTCTGAGAATAGTGTATGCGGCGACCGAGTTGCTCTTGCCCGGCGTCAATACGGG
ATAATACCGCGCCACATAGCAGAACTTTAAAAGTGCTCATCATTGGAAAACGTTCTTCGGGGCGAAAACT
CTCAAGGATCTTACCGCTGTTGAGATCCAGTTCGATGTAACCCACTCGTGCACCCAACTGATCTTCAGCA
TCTTTTACTTTCACCAGCGTTTCTGGGTGAGCAAAAACAGGAAGGCAAAATGCCGCAAAAAAGGGAATAA
GGGCGACACGGAAATGTTGAATACTCATACTCTTCCTTTTTCAATATTATTGAAGCATTTATCAGGGTTA
TTGTCTCATGAGCGGATACATATTTGAATGTATTTAGAAAAATAAACAAATAGGGGTTCCGCGCACATTT
CCCCGAAAAGTGCCACCTGACGTC
Features (pLannotate 1.2.2; 24 found; start..end, strand, type, name):
     28..80      -  misc_feature   bom (fragment): basis of mobility region from pBR322
    170..410     +  promoter       U6 promoter: RNA polymerase III promoter for human U6 snRNA
    420..483     +  ncRNA          tRNA: Accession: RF00005 - tRNA
    632..1011    +  enhancer       CMV enhancer: human cytomegalovirus immediate early enhancer
   1012..1215    +  promoter       CMV promoter: human cytomegalovirus (CMV) immediate early promoter
   1211..1244    +  LTR            5' LTR (truncated) (fragment): truncated 5' long terminal repeat (LTR) from HIV-1
   1260..1278    +  promoter       T7 promoter: promoter for bacteriophage T7 RNA polymerase
   1326..5246    +  CDS            AsCpf1: CRISPR-associated protein from Acidaminococcus sp. BV3L6 (Zetsche et al., 2015)
   5247..5294    +  CDS            nucleoplasmin NLS: bipartite nuclear localization signal from nucleoplasmin
   5301..5381    +  CDS            3xHA: three tandem HA epitope tags
   5461..5685    +  polyA_signal   bGH poly(A) signal: bovine growth hormone polyadenylation signal
   5689..5710    +  promoter       SV40 promoter (fragment): SV40 enhancer and early promoter
   5731..6159    +  rep_origin     f1 ori (sequence partly withheld): f1 bacteriophage origin of replication; arrow indicates direction of (+) strand synthesis
   6173..6502    +  promoter       SV40 promoter: SV40 enhancer and early promoter
   6569..7360    +  CDS            neo: KKA2_KLEPN - Also known as kan, nptII. Experimental evidence at protein level: Swiss-Prot protein existence level 1. Resistance to kanamycin, neomycin, paromomycin, ribostamycin, butirosin and gentamicin B. From Klebsiella pneumoniae.
   7384..7542    +  CDS            ble (fragment): BLE_KLEPN - Experimental evidence at protein level: Swiss-Prot protein existence level 1. Binding protein with a strong affinity to the bleomycin family of antibiotics. Binds to CL990; an antimitotic-antibiotic compound. From Klebsiella pneumoniae.
   7537..7658    +  polyA_signal   SV40 poly(A) signal: SV40 polyadenylation signal
   7731..7747    -  protein_bind   lac operator: The lac repressor binds to the lac operator to inhibit transcription in E. coli. This inhibition can be relieved by adding lactose or isopropyl-β-D-thiogalactopyranoside (IPTG). lac repressor encoded by lacI
   7755..7785    -  promoter       lac promoter: promoter for the E. coli lac operon
   7800..7821    -  protein_bind   CAP binding site: CAP binding activates transcription in the presence of cAMP. E. coli catabolite activator protein
   7834..7926    -  CDS            lacI (fragment): lac repressor; lacI; The lac repressor binds to the lac operator to inhibit transcription in E. coli. This inhibition can be relieved by adding lactose or isopropyl-β-D-thiogalactopyranoside (IPTG).
   8109..8697    -  rep_origin     ori: high-copy-number ColE1/pMB1/pBR322/pUC origin of replication
   8868..9728    -  CDS            AmpR: β-lactamase; bla; confers resistance to ampicillin, carbenicillin, and related antibiotics
   9729..9833    -  promoter       AmpR promoter: bla
