[The description below was written by a language model from this plasmid's Addgene catalogue record and pLannotate feature annotations shown in this document.]
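Description:
P789_pY026_EnAsCpf1_CLYBL_T1_catRNA is an all-in-one mammalian expression plasmid on a pcDNA3.1 backbone that delivers both a Cas12a (Cpf1) nuclease and a guide RNA directed at the human CLYBL safe harbor locus. It is maintained in E. coli through a high-copy ColE1/pUC-type origin with ampicillin selection (AmpR under its own bla promoter). It also retains the f1 phage origin and lac promoter/operator remnants typical of this backbone. An SV40 promoter–neo–SV40 poly(A) cassette is present, which would allow G418 selection in mammalian cells. The catalogue lists a total size of about 9.77 kb, whereas the depositor and sequencing-derived full sequences are about 9.86 kb. The two annotated sequences are otherwise essentially identical in feature content.

The nuclease cassette uses the CMV enhancer and promoter, followed by a T7 promoter, to drive a humanized AsCpf1 open reading frame. This is fused at its C-terminus to a nucleoplasmin bipartite nuclear localization signal and a 3xHA epitope tag, and it ends in the bGH polyadenylation signal. The name and purpose field identify the enzyme as the enhanced EnAsCpf1 variant, but the feature table annotates it only as AsCpf1 and does not list the specific substitutions. Upstream, a human U6 Pol III promoter drives the guide cassette, and a tRNA element is annotated immediately after the promoter. This placement suggests a tRNA-linked crRNA design, perhaps reflected in the "catRNA" label, though the record does not explain it. Part of the plasmid derives from an earlier Cpf1 expression vector. The construct is intended for cutting CLYBL to support targeted transgene knock-in, and the associated publication concerns transcription-factor reprogramming to generate human retinal ganglion cell neurons.
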