Addgene plasmid #202760: P789_pY026_EnAsCpf1_CLYBL_T1_catRNA
Purpose: Encodes for CRISPR-Cas12a (EnAsCpf1) with gRNA for targeting the CLYBL safe harbor site
Depositing lab: Karl Wahlin. Depositing organization: University of California, San Diego (UCSD). Publication: Human retinal ganglion cell neurons generated by synchronous BMP inhibition and transcription factor mediated reprogramming. Agarwal D, Dash N, Mazo KW, Chopra M, Avila MP, Patel A, Wong RM, Jia C, Do H, Cheng J, Chiang C, Jurlina SL, Roshan M, Perry MW, Rho JM, Broyer R, Lee CD, Weinreb RN, Gavrilovici C, Oesch NW, Welsbie DS, Wahlin KJ. NPJ Regen Med. 2023 Sep 29;8(1):55. doi: 10.1038/s41536-023-00327-x. PubMed 37773257.
Backbone
  Vector backbone: pcDNA3.1
  Backbone size w/o insert (bp): 4963
  Total vector size (bp): 9767
  Vector type: Mammalian Expression
Growth in bacteria
  Bacterial resistance: Ampicillin, 100 μg/mL
  Growth temperature: 37°C
  Growth strain: NEB Stable
  Copy number: High Copy
Gene/Insert
  Gene/Insert name: huAsCpf1
  gRNA/shRNA sequence: ACTTCCTTACTGTTAACTTCCATA
  Species: Synthetic
  Promoter: CMV
  Cloning method: Unknown
  Sequencing primers: 5′ CGCAAATGGGCGGTAGGCGTG
Resource information
  A portion of this plasmid was derived from a plasmid made by: Zhang Lab (Addgene Plasmid #84741)
Terms and licenses: Academic/Nonprofit Terms; Industry Terms: Not Available to Industry
How to cite: P789_pY026_EnAsCpf1_CLYBL_T1_catRNA was a gift from Karl Wahlin (Addgene plasmid # 202760 ; http://n2t.net/addgene:202760 ; RRID:Addgene_202760)
